Addgene plasmid #106698: gh14
Purpose: expression of gRNA targeting GALNT14
Depositing lab: Eric-Paul Bennett. Depositing organization: University of Copenhagen. Publication: A validated gRNA library for CRISPR/Cas9 targeting of the human glycosyltransferase genome. Narimatsu Y, Joshi HJ, Zhang Y, Gomes C, Chen YH, Lorenzetti F, Furukawa S, Schjoldager K, Hansen L, Clausen H, Bennett EP, Wandall HH. Glycobiology. 2018 Jan 5. pii: 4791732. doi: 10.1093/glycob/cwx101. PubMed 29315387.
Backbone
  Vector backbone: EPB104
  Backbone manufacturer: Eric-Paul Bennett (Addgene plasmid # 68369)
  Backbone size w/o insert (bp): 2376
  Vector type: Mammalian Expression
Growth in bacteria
  Bacterial resistance: Ampicillin, 100 μg/mL
  Growth temperature: 37°C
  Growth strain: DH5alpha
  Copy number: High Copy
Gene/Insert
  Gene/Insert name: GALNT14
  gRNA/shRNA sequence: CTTACAGGACTACACGCGGG
  Species: H. sapiens (human)
  Entrez Gene: GALNT14 (a.k.a. GALNT15, GalNac-T10, GalNac-T14)
  Cloning method: Restriction Enzyme; 5′ cloning site unknown (unknown if destroyed); 3′ cloning site unknown (unknown if destroyed)
  Sequencing primers: 5′ T7NP
Terms and licenses: Academic/Nonprofit Terms; Industry Terms: Not Available to Industry
How to cite: gh14 was a gift from Eric-Paul Bennett (Addgene plasmid # 106698 ; http://n2t.net/addgene:106698 ; RRID:Addgene_106698)
