[The description below was written by a language model from this plasmid's Addgene catalogue record and pLannotate feature annotations shown in this document.]
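Description:
gh14 is a small (about 2.7 kb) mammalian guide RNA expression plasmid built on the EPB104 backbone, carrying a single guide directed against human GALNT14, a gene also recorded under the aliases GALNT15, GalNAc-T10 and GalNAc-T14. It belongs to a validated gRNA collection designed for CRISPR/Cas9 targeting of human glycosyltransferase genes. In bacteria it is maintained at high copy through a ColE1/pUC-type origin and selected with ampicillin via the β-lactamase gene and its native promoter.

The functional cassette consists of a human U6 promoter, an RNA polymerase III promoter well suited to producing short, uncapped transcripts, followed by a short gap that accommodates the 20-nucleotide GALNT14 protospacer and then the Streptococcus pyogenes Cas9 gRNA scaffold. Transcription therefore yields a complete single guide RNA that can direct SpCas9 to the GALNT14 locus. The plasmid encodes no Cas9 and no mammalian selection marker or reporter, so the nuclease has to be supplied separately, for example from a co-transfected plasmid or a Cas9-expressing cell line. A T7 promoter lies upstream of the U6 cassette and serves as the sequencing primer site according to the record.

The remaining annotations are partial fragments (M13 origin, lacZα, lacI and an RSF origin fragment) that appear to be leftovers of the parental cloning vector or short similarity matches rather than functional elements. The guide was inserted by restriction enzyme cloning, but the sites used are not recorded. The typical use is transient transfection of human cells to knock out or edit GALNT14 in glycosylation studies.
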