Features (pLannotate 1.2.2; 10 found; start..end, strand, type, name):
      3..134     -  rep_origin     M13 ori (fragment): M13 bacteriophage origin of replication; arrow indicates direction of (+) strand synthesis
    155..311     -  CDS            lacZα (fragment): LacZα fragment of β-galactosidase; lacZ fragment
    320..338     +  promoter       T7 promoter: promoter for bacteriophage T7 RNA polymerase
    398..638     +  promoter       U6 promoter: RNA polymerase III promoter for human U6 snRNA
    668..743     +  misc_RNA       gRNA scaffold: guide RNA scaffold for the Streptococcus pyogenes CRISPR/Cas9 system
    790..837     -  CDS            lacI (fragment): lac repressor; lacI; The lac repressor binds to the lac operator to inhibit transcription in E. coli. This inhibition can be relieved by adding lactose or isopropyl-β-D-thiogalactopyranoside (IPTG).
    874..914     -  rep_origin     RSF ori (fragment): Plasmids containing the RSF 1030 origin of replication can be propagated in E. coli cells that contain additional plasmids with compatible origins.
    992..1581    -  rep_origin     ori: high-copy-number ColE1/pMB1/pBR322/pUC origin of replication
   1752..2612    -  CDS            AmpR: β-lactamase; bla; confers resistance to ampicillin, carbenicillin, and related antibiotics
   2613..2717    -  promoter       AmpR promoter: bla
>Addgene plasmid #106698 | gh14 | addgene full sequence | sequence record 220766 | Addgene Assembled Full Sequence
CTAAATTGTAAGCGTTAATATTTTGTTAAAATTCGCGTTAAATTTTTGTTAAATCAGCTCATTTTTTAAC
CAATAGGCCGAAATCGGCAAAATCCCTTATAAATCAAAAGAATAGACCGAGATAGGGTTGAGTGGCCGCT
ACAGGGCGCTCCCATTCGCCATTCAGGCTGCGCAACTGTTGGGAAGGGCGTTTCGGTGCGGGCCTCTTCG
CTATTACGCCAGCTGGCGAAAGGGGGATGTGCTGCAAGGCGATTAAGTTGGGTAACGCCAGGGTTTTCCC
AGTCACGACGTTGTAAAACGACGGCCAGTGAGCGCGACGTAATACGACTCACTATAGGGCGAATTGGCGG
AAGGCCGTCAAGGCCACGTGTCTTGTCCAGAGCTCGATATCGAATTCGAGGGCCTATTTCCCATGATTCC
TTCATATTTGCATATACGATACAAGGCTGTTAGAGAGATAATTGGAATTAATTTGACTGTAAACACAAAG
ATATTAGTACAAAATACGTGACGTAGAAAGTAATAATTTCTTGGGTAGTTTGCAGTTTTAAAATTATGTT
TTAAAATGGACTATCATATGCTTACCGTAACTTGAAAGTATTTCGATTTCTTGGCTTTATATATCTTGTG
GAAAGGACGAAACACCGCTTACAGGACTACACGCGGGGTTTTAGAGCTAGAAATAGCAAGTTAAAATAAG
GCTAGTCCGTTATCAACTTGAAAAAGTGGCACCGAGTCGGTGCTTTTTTTGGTACCTGGAGCACAAGACT
GGCCTCATGGGCCTTCCGCTCACTGCCCGCTTTCCAGTCGGGAAACCTGTCGTGCCAGCTGCATTAACAT
GGTCATAGCTGTTTCCTTGCGTATTGGGCGCTCTCCGCTTCCTCGCTCACTGACTCGCTGCGCTCGGTCG
TTCGGGTAAAGCCTGGGGTGCCTAATGAGCAAAAGGCCAGCAAAAGGCCAGGAACCGTAAAAAGGCCGCG
TTGCTGGCGTTTTTCCATAGGCTCCGCCCCCCTGACGAGCATCACAAAAATCGACGCTCAAGTCAGAGGT
GGCGAAACCCGACAGGACTATAAAGATACCAGGCGTTTCCCCCTGGAAGCTCCCTCGTGCGCTCTCCTGT
TCCGACCCTGCCGCTTACCGGATACCTGTCCGCCTTTCTCCCTTCGGGAAGCGTGGCGCTTTCTCATAGC
TCACGCTGTAGGTATCTCAGTTCGGTGTAGGTCGTTCGCTCCAAGCTGGGCTGTGTGCACGAACCCCCCC
GTTCAGCCCGACCGCTGCGCCTTATCCGGTAACTATCGTCTTGAGTCCAACCCGGTAAGACACGACTTAT
CGCCACTGGCAGCAGCCACTGGTAACAGGATTAGCAGAGCGAGGTATGTAGGCGGTGCTACAGAGTTCTT
GAAGTGGTGGCCTAACTACGGCTACACTAGAAGAACAGTATTTGGTATCTGCGCTCTGCTGAAGCCAGTT
ACCTTCGGAAAAAGAGTTGGTAGCTCTTGATCCGGCAAACAAACCACCGCTGGTAGCGGTGGTTTTTTTG
TTTGCAAGCAGCAGATTACGCGCAGAAAAAAAGGATCTCAAGAAGATCCTTTGATCTTTTCTACGGGGTC
TGACGCTCAGTGGAACGAAAACTCACGTTAAGGGATTTTGGTCATGAGATTATCAAAAAGGATCTTCACC
TAGATCCTTTTAAATTAAAAATGAAGTTTTAAATCAATCTAAAGTATATATGAGTAAACTTGGTCTGACA
GTTACCAATGCTTAATCAGTGAGGCACCTATCTCAGCGATCTGTCTATTTCGTTCATCCATAGTTGCCTG
ACTCCCCGTCGTGTAGATAACTACGATACGGGAGGGCTTACCATCTGGCCCCAGTGCTGCAATGATACCG
CGAGAACCACGCTCACCGGCTCCAGATTTATCAGCAATAAACCAGCCAGCCGGAAGGGCCGAGCGCAGAA
GTGGTCCTGCAACTTTATCCGCCTCCATCCAGTCTATTAATTGTTGCCGGGAAGCTAGAGTAAGTAGTTC
GCCAGTTAATAGTTTGCGCAACGTTGTTGCCATTGCTACAGGCATCGTGGTGTCACGCTCGTCGTTTGGT
ATGGCTTCATTCAGCTCCGGTTCCCAACGATCAAGGCGAGTTACATGATCCCCCATGTTGTGCAAAAAAG
CGGTTAGCTCCTTCGGTCCTCCGATCGTTGTCAGAAGTAAGTTGGCCGCAGTGTTATCACTCATGGTTAT
GGCAGCACTGCATAATTCTCTTACTGTCATGCCATCCGTAAGATGCTTTTCTGTGACTGGTGAGTACTCA
ACCAAGTCATTCTGAGAATAGTGTATGCGGCGACCGAGTTGCTCTTGCCCGGCGTCAATACGGGATAATA
CCGCGCCACATAGCAGAACTTTAAAAGTGCTCATCATTGGAAAACGTTCTTCGGGGCGAAAACTCTCAAG
GATCTTACCGCTGTTGAGATCCAGTTCGATGTAACCCACTCGTGCACCCAACTGATCTTCAGCATCTTTT
ACTTTCACCAGCGTTTCTGGGTGAGCAAAAACAGGAAGGCAAAATGCCGCAAAAAAGGGAATAAGGGCGA
CACGGAAATGTTGAATACTCATACTCTTCCTTTTTCAATATTATTGAAGCATTTATCAGGGTTATTGTCT
CATGAGCGGATACATATTTGAATGTATTTAGAAAAATAAACAAATAGGGGTTCCGCGCACATTTCCCCGA
AAAGTGCCAC
