>Addgene plasmid #106698 | gh14 | addgene partial sequence | sequence record 220767 | hU6-F
GGAATTAATTTGACTGTAAACACAAAGATATTAGTACAAAATACGTGACGTAGAAAGTAATAATTTCTTG
GGTAGTTTGCAGTTTTAAAATTATGTTTTAAAATGGACTATCATATGCTTACCGTAACTTGAAAGTATTT
CGATTTCTTGGCTTTATATATCTTGTGGAAAGGACGAAACACCGCTTACAGGACTACACGCGGGGTTTTA
GAGCTAGAAATAGCAAGTTAAAATAAGGCTAGTCCGTTATCAACTTGAAAAAGTGGCACCGAGTCGGTGC
TTTTTTTGGTACCTGGAGCACAAGACTGGCCTCATGGGCCTTCCGCTCACTGCCCGCTTTCCAGTCGGGA
AACCTGTCGTGCCAGCTGCATTAACATGGTCATAGCTGTTTCCTTGCGTATTGGGCGCTCTCCGCTTCCT
CGCTCACTGACTCGCTGCGCTCGGTCGTTCGGGTAAAGCCTGGGGTGCCTAATGAGCAAAAGGCCAGCAA
AAGGCCAGGAACCGTAAAAAGGCCGCGTTGCTGGCGTTTTTCCATAGGCTCCGCCCCCCTGACGAGCATC
ACAAAAATCGACGCTCAAGTCAGAGGTGGCGAAACCCGACAGGACTATAAAGATACCAGGCGTTTCCCCC
TGGAAGCTCCCTCGTGCGCTCTCCTGTTCCGACCCTGCCGCTTACCGGATACCTGTCCGCCTTTCTCCCT
TCGGGAAGCGTGGCGCTTTCTCATAGCTCACGCTGTAGGTATCTCAGTTCGGTGTAGGTCGTTCGCTCCA
AGCTGGGCTGTGTGCACGAACCCCCCCGTTCAGCCCGACCGCTGCGCCTTATCCGGTAACTATCGTCTTG
AGTCCAACCCGGTAAGACACGACTTATCGCCACTGGCAGCAGCCACTGGTAACAGGATTAGCAGAGCGAG
GTATGTAGG
